Addgene plasmid #74039: FH95pUP95S73AGW (F2)
Purpose: lentiviral expression of Psd95 shRNA and Psd95-S73A-EGFP fusion
Depositing lab: Robert Malenka & Bernardo Sabatini & Weifeng Xu. Depositing organization: Harvard Medical School. Publication: Destabilization of the postsynaptic density by PSD-95 serine 73 phosphorylation inhibits spine growth and synaptic plasticity. Steiner P, Higley MJ, Xu W, Czervionke BL, Malenka RC, Sabatini BL. Neuron. 2008 Dec 10;60(5):788-802. doi: 10.1016/j.neuron.2008.10.014. PubMed 19081375.
Backbone
  Vector backbone: FUGW
  Backbone manufacturer: David Baltimore (Addgene plasmid # 14883)
  Backbone size w/o insert (bp): 9941
  Vector type: Mammalian Expression, Lentiviral, RNAi
Growth in bacteria
  Bacterial resistance: Ampicillin, 100 μg/mL
  Growth temperature: 37°C
  Growth strain: NEB Stable
  Copy number: High Copy
Gene/Insert
  Gene/Insert name: Psd95
  gRNA/shRNA sequence: GGA CAT CCA GGC ACA CAA G
  Species: R. norvegicus (rat)
  Mutation: S73A
  Promoter: H1
  Cloning method: Restriction Enzyme; 5′ cloning site EcoRI (not destroyed); 3′ cloning site BstBI (destroyed during cloning)
  Sequencing primers: 5′ H1 tcgctatgtgttctgggaaa
Terms and licenses: Academic/Nonprofit Terms; Industry Terms: Not Available to Industry
Depositor comments: Map: FHUGW-(pUb)-HinDIII-SalI-XbaI-(p95S73A)
How to cite: FH95pUP95S73AGW (F2) was a gift from Robert Malenka & Bernardo Sabatini & Weifeng Xu (Addgene plasmid # 74039 ; http://n2t.net/addgene:74039 ; RRID:Addgene_74039)
