[The description below was written by a language model from this plasmid's Addgene catalogue record.]
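Description:
FH95pUP95S73AGW (F2) is a lentiviral transfer plasmid built on the FUGW backbone and classed as a mammalian expression, lentiviral and RNAi vector. It is maintained in bacteria as a high-copy plasmid under ampicillin selection. The recommended host is a recombination-deficient strain, a common precaution for plasmids carrying the repeated long terminal repeats of a lentiviral genome. No feature table accompanies the record, so the exact positions and identities of the viral and regulatory elements cannot be confirmed beyond what the catalogue fields state.

The construct has a "molecular replacement" design with two expression units in one viral genome. An H1 promoter, an RNA polymerase III promoter commonly used for small hairpin transcripts, drives an shRNA directed against rat Psd95 to knock down the endogenous protein. The depositor's map note indicates a second cassette in which a ubiquitin promoter (pUb), followed by a short run of restriction sites, drives the Psd95 coding sequence carrying the S73A substitution. According to the stated purpose, this protein is expressed as a fusion to EGFP. Replacing serine 73 with alanine removes a phosphorylatable residue, so transduced cells lose native PSD-95 and gain a fluorescent, non-phosphorylatable version. The record does not say whether the replacement cDNA was made resistant to the shRNA.

The associated study addresses how serine 73 phosphorylation of PSD-95 affects postsynaptic density stability, spine growth and synaptic plasticity. This points to use in neurons to test the consequences of blocking that modification while tracking the protein by fluorescence.
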