>Addgene plasmid #74039 | FH95pUP95S73AGW (F2) | addgene partial sequence | sequence record 141599 | hUBCpro-F 5'-TGAAGCTCCGGTTTTGAACT-3'
AGGCACCTTTTGAAATGTAATCATTTGGGTCAATATGTAATTTTCAGTGTTAGACTAGTAAATTGTCCGC
TAAATTCTGGCCGTTTTTGGCTTTTTTGTTAGACGAAGCTTGGGCTGCAGGTCGACTCTAGACCACCATG
GACTGTCTCTGTATAGTGACAACCAAGAAATACCGCTACCAAGATGAAGACACGCCCCCTCTGGAACACA
GCCCGGCCCACCTCCCCAACCAGGCCAATTCTCCCCCTGTGATTGTCAACACGGACACCCTAGAAGCCCC
AGGATATGAGTTGCAGGTGAATGGAACAGAGGGGGAGATGGAGTATGAGGAGATCACATTGGAAAGGGGT
AACGCAGGTCTGGGCTTCAGCATCGCAGGTGGCACTGACAACCCGCACATCGGTGACGACCCGTCCATTT
TTATCACCAAGATCATTCCTGGTGGGGCTGCAGCCCAGGATGGCCGCCTCAGGGTCAATGACAGCATCCT
GTTTGTAAATGAAGTGGATGTTCGGGAGGTGACCCATTCAGCTGCGGTGGAGGCCCTCAAAGAGGCAGGT
TCCATCGTTCGCCTCTATGTCATGCGCCGGAAACCCCCAGCCGAAAAGGTCATGGAGATCAAACTCATCA
AAGGGCCTAAAGGACTTGGCTTCAGCATTGCGGGGGGCGTTGGGAACCAGCACATCCCTGGAGATAACAG
CATCTATGTAACGAAGATCATCGAAGGAGGTGCTGCCCACAAGGATGGCAGGTTGCAGATTGGAGACAAG
ATCCTGGCGGTCAACAGTGTGGGGCTGGAGGACGTCATGCACGAGGATGCCGTGGCAGCCCTGAAGAACA
CATATGACGTTGTGTACCTAAAGGTGGCCAAGCCCAGCAATGCCTACCTGAGTGACAGCTATGCTCCC
