>Addgene plasmid #74039 | FH95pUP95S73AGW (F2) | addgene partial sequence | sequence record 141600 | EGFP-N 5'-CGTCGCCGTCCAGCTCGACCAG-3'
GCTCCTCGCCCTTGCTCACCATGGTGGCGATGGATCCCGGGCCCGCGGTACCGAGTCTCTCTCGGGCTGG
GACCCAGATGTAGGGGCCTGAGAGGTCTTCAATGACACGTTTCACTTTGTGATAGATCTCTTCAAAGCTG
TCGCCCTCTACGATGGCTGAGAAGCACTCTGTGAACTCCTGCTCCAGCTTCGTGGCTCTGTCGAAGGCTT
TCCGGGCTTGCTCCTCTGTGATCCGCTTATTGATCTCTAGCACATTCTCCAGGGAGCGGGGACGGATGAA
GATGGCGATGGGGTGCAGGTGGGCCGCCTGCAGCCGCCGCACGGCATTGGCCGAGACATCGAGGATGCAG
TGCTTCCCCTGCTCTGCTACCTCTCGCACAGACTGGACGCTGGTCCCATAGAGGTGGCTGTTGTACTGGC
CAGCCTCAATGAACTTATGCGCTTGAATATCCTTCTCCATTTTCTCCCGGGAGGAGACAAAGTGGTAATC
CCGGCCGTCTATCTCATATTCCCGCTTAGGACGTGTCGTATGAGGGACACAGGATCCAAACTTGTCGGGG
AACTCGGAGAGAAGATCATCGTTGGCACGGTCTTTGGTGGGTCCAAGGATGATGATGGGACGAGCATAGT
GCACTTCCATCTGGGTCACCGTCTCATAGCTCAGAACCGAGTCTTCTCGACCCTGTGATCCAGAGCTGGA
GCCCCAGTCCTTGGCCTTTAACCTTGACCACTCTCGTCGCTCGACCCGCCGTTTGCTGGGAATGAAGCCA
ATGTCGTCGGTCTCACTGTCGGAGTGGACCCGCCGTGCTTGCCACCACTCTTCGTCACCAGCGTCAATGA
CATGAAGCACAT
