>Addgene plasmid #74039 | FH95pUP95S73AGW (F2) | addgene partial sequence | sequence record 141601 | H1 5'-tcgctatgtgttctgggaaa-3'
ATCTTATAAGTTCTGTATGAGACCACAGATCCCCGGACATCCAGGCACACAAGTTCAAGAGACTTGTGTG
CCTGGATGTCCTTTTTGGAAAGCTTATCGAATTAATTAACCCGTGTCGGCTCCAGATCTGGCCTCCGCGC
CGGGTTTTGGCGCCTCCCGCGGGCGCCCCCCTCCTCACGGCGAGCGCTGCCACGTCAGACGAAGGGCGCA
GCGAGCGTCCTGATCCTTCCGCCCGGACGCTCAGGACAGCGGCCCGCTGCTCATAAGACTCGGCCTTAGA
ACCCCAGTATCAGCAGAAGGACATTTTAGGACGGGACTTGGGTGACTCTAGGGCACTGGTTTTCTTTCCA
GAGAGCGGAACAGGCGAGGAAAAGTAGTCCCTTCTCGGCGATTCTGCGGAGGGATCTCCGTGGGGCGGTG
AACGCCGATGATTATATAAGGACGCGCCGGGTGTGGCACAGCTAGTTCCGTCGCAGCCGGGATTTGGGTC
GCGGTTCTTGTTTGTGGATCGCTGTGATCGTCACTTGGTGAGTAGCGGGCTGCTGGGCTGGCCGGGGCTT
TCGTGGCCGCCGGGCCGCTCGGTGGGACGGAAGCGTGTGGAGAGACCGCCAAGGGCTGTAGTCTGGGTCC
GCGAGCAAGGTTGCCCTGAACTGGGGGTTGGGGGGAGCGCAGCAAAATGGCGGCTGTTCCCGAGTCTTGA
ATGGAAGACGCTTGTGAGGCGGGCTGTGAGGTCGTTGAAACAAGGTG
